Addgene plasmid #199238: AY27_pU6.gRNA.CLYBL
Purpose: Expression construct encoding a S. pyogenes guide RNA targeting the human CLYBL safe harbor locus
Depositing lab: Manuel Goncalves. Depositing organization: Leiden University Medical Center. Publication: Precise homology-directed installation of large genomic edits in human cells with cleaving and nicking high-specificity Cas9 variants. Wang Q, Liu J, Janssen JM, Goncalves MAFV. Nucleic Acids Res. 2023 Mar 17:gkad165. doi: 10.1093/nar/gkad165. PubMed 36928106.
Backbone
  Vector backbone: pBR322
  Total vector size (bp): 3047
  Vector type: Mammalian Expression, CRISPR, Synthetic Biology
Growth in bacteria
  Bacterial resistance: Ampicillin, 100 μg/mL
  Growth temperature: 37°C
  Growth strain: DH5alpha
  Copy number: High Copy
Gene/Insert
  Gene/Insert name: S. pyogenes gRNA spacer
  Species: H. sapiens (human), Synthetic
  Insert size (bp): 20
  Promoter: RNA polymerase III promoter for human U6 snRNA
  Cloning method: Restriction Enzyme; 5′ cloning site BveI (destroyed during cloning); 3′ cloning site BveI (destroyed during cloning)
  Sequencing primers: 5′ M13 rev; 3′ M13 fwd
Terms and licenses: Academic/Nonprofit Terms; Industry Terms: Not Available to Industry
Depositor comments: This gRNA expression construct can be combined with target site-containing donor plasmids AD59_pEP.DonorCLYBL.TS (Addgene plasmid #199227) or AZ64_pE.DonorCLYBL.TS (Addgene plasmid #199228) to insert foreign DNA at the human CLYBL safe harbor locus using SpCas9 nucleases (HMEJ-based gene targeting) or SpCas9.D10A nickases (ITPN-based gene targeting). Note: to reduce the chances for off-targeting donor DNA insertions when applying HMEJ-based genome editing it is preferable using AW01_pU.CAG.eSpCas9(1.1).rBGpA (Addgene plasmid #199255). Combining this reagent with a S. pyogenes Cas9 nickase (e.g., Addgene plasmids #199256, #199253, #199254 or #199252) leads to seamless ITPN-mediated gene targeting.
How to cite: AY27_pU6.gRNA.CLYBL was a gift from Manuel Goncalves (Addgene plasmid # 199238 ; http://n2t.net/addgene:199238 ; RRID:Addgene_199238)
