[The description below was written by a language model from this plasmid's Addgene catalogue record and pLannotate feature annotations shown in this document.]
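Description:
AY27_pU6.gRNA.CLYBL is a compact (about 3 kb) guide RNA expression plasmid for CRISPR genome editing in human cells. The backbone is recorded as pBR322. It is propagated in E. coli at high copy from a ColE1/pMB1-type origin and selected with ampicillin through the β-lactamase gene and its native promoter. The annotation also picks up backbone remnants that have no role in the payload: fragments of lacI, lacZα, rop and the bom region, together with a CAP binding site, lac promoter and lac operator upstream of the insert. Only a short piece of rop remains, which fits the high copy number listed.

The functional unit is a human U6 snRNA promoter, an RNA polymerase III promoter, followed by a 20-nt spacer and the Streptococcus pyogenes gRNA scaffold. The spacer was inserted between two BveI sites that were destroyed during cloning. It sits in the gap between the annotated promoter and scaffold and directs SpCas9 proteins to the human CLYBL safe harbor locus. The plasmid carries no Cas9 gene and no mammalian selection marker, so the nuclease or nickase must be supplied from a separate construct.

According to the depositor, the plasmid is meant to be combined with donor plasmids that contain the matching target site, in order to insert foreign DNA at CLYBL. With cleaving SpCas9 nucleases this works through HMEJ-based gene targeting, and a high-specificity eSpCas9(1.1) variant is recommended to limit off-target donor insertion. With SpCas9 D10A nickases it supports ITPN-based gene targeting, described as giving seamless integration.
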