Features (pLannotate 1.2.2; 12 found; start..end, strand, type, name):
      1..93      +  CDS            lacI (fragment): lac repressor; lacI; The lac repressor binds to the lac operator to inhibit transcription in E. coli. This inhibition can be relieved by adding lactose or isopropyl-β-D-thiogalactopyranoside (IPTG).
    106..127     +  protein_bind   CAP binding site: CAP binding activates transcription in the presence of cAMP. E. coli catabolite activator protein
    142..172     +  promoter       lac promoter: promoter for the E. coli lac operon
    180..196     +  protein_bind   lac operator: The lac repressor binds to the lac operator to inhibit transcription in E. coli. This inhibition can be relieved by adding lactose or isopropyl-β-D-thiogalactopyranoside (IPTG). lac repressor encoded by lacI
    292..532     +  promoter       U6 promoter: RNA polymerase III promoter for human U6 snRNA
    562..637     +  misc_RNA       gRNA scaffold: guide RNA scaffold for the Streptococcus pyogenes CRISPR/Cas9 system
    647..804     +  CDS            lacZα (fragment): LacZα fragment of β-galactosidase; lacZ fragment
    810..909     -  misc_feature   bom (fragment): basis of mobility region from pBR322
   1011..1046    -  CDS            rop (fragment): Rop protein, which maintains plasmids at low copy number; rop
   1141..1245    +  promoter       AmpR promoter: bla
   1246..2106    +  CDS            AmpR: β-lactamase; bla; confers resistance to ampicillin, carbenicillin, and related antibiotics
   2277..2865    +  rep_origin     ori: high-copy-number ColE1/pMB1/pBR322/pUC origin of replication
>Addgene plasmid #199238 | AY27_pU6.gRNA.CLYBL | addgene full sequence | sequence record 391387 | Addgene NGS Result
GCGCCCAATACGCAAACCGCCTCTCCCCGCGCGTTGGCCGATTCATTAATGCAGCTGGCACGACAGGTTT
CCCGACTGGAAAGCGGGCAGTGAGCGCAACGCAATTAATGTGAGTTAGCTCACTCATTAGGCACCCCAGG
CTTTACACTTTATGCTTCCGGCTCGTATGTTGTGTGGAATTGTGAGCGGATAACAATTTCACACAGGAAA
CAGCTATGACCATGATTACGCCAAGCTTCCATGGGATATCGCATGCCTGCAGAGCTCTAGAGTCCGGCCG
CCCCCTTCACCGAGGGCCTATTTCCCATGATTCCTTCATATTTGCATATACGATACAAGGCTGTTAGAGA
GATAATTGGAATTAATTTGACTGTAAACACAAAGATATTAGTACAAAATACGTGACGTAGAAAGTAATAA
TTTCTTGGGTAGTTTGCAGTTTTAAAATTATGTTTTAAAATGGACTATCATATGCTTACCGTAACTTGAA
AGTATTTCGATTTCTTGGCTTTATATATCTTGTGGAAAGGACGAAACACCGTCCTACATACCGTTATCCT
GGTTTTAGAGCTAGAAATAGCAAGTTAAAATAAGGCTAGTCCGTTATCAACTTGAAAAAGTGGCACCGAG
TCGGTGCTTTTTTTGAATTCACTGGCCGTCGTTTTACAACGTCGTGACTGGGAAAACCCTGGCGTTACCC
AACTTAATCGCCTTGCAGCACATCCCCCTTTCGCCAGCTGGCGTAATAGCGAAGAGGCCCGCACCGATCG
CCCTTCCCAACAGTTGCGCAGCCTGAATGGCGAATGGCGCCTGATGCGGTATTTTCTCCTTACGCATCTG
TGCGGTATTTCACACCGCATATGGTGCACTCTCAGTACAATCTGCTCTGATGCCGCATAGTTAAGCCAGC
CCCGACACCCGCCAACACCCGCTGACGCGCCCTGACGGGCTTGTCTGCTCCCGGCATCCGCTTACAGACA
AGCTGTGACCGTCTCCGGGAGCTGCATGTGTCAGAGGTTTTCACCGTCATCACCGAAACGCGCGAGACGA
AAGGGCCTCGTGATACGCCTATTTTTATAGGTTAATGTCATGATAATAATGGTTTCTTAGACGTCAGGTG
GCACTTTTCGGGGAAATGTGCGCGGAACCCCTATTTGTTTATTTTTCTAAATACATTCAAATATGTATCC
GCTCATGAGACAATAACCCTGATAAATGCTTCAATAATATTGAAAAAGGAAGAGTATGAGTATTCAACAT
TTCCGTGTCGCCCTTATTCCCTTTTTTGCGGCATTTTGCCTTCCTGTTTTTGCTCACCCAGAAACGCTGG
TGAAAGTAAAAGATGCTGAAGATCAGTTGGGTGCACGAGTGGGTTACATCGAACTGGATCTCAACAGCGG
TAAGATCCTTGAGAGTTTTCGCCCCGAAGAACGTTTTCCAATGATGAGCACTTTTAAAGTTCTGCTATGT
GGCGCGGTATTATCCCGTATTGACGCCGGGCAAGAGCAACTCGGTCGCCGCATACACTATTCTCAGAATG
ACTTGGTTGAGTACTCACCAGTCACAGAAAAGCATCTTACGGATGGCATGACAGTAAGAGAATTATGCAG
TGCTGCCATAACCATGAGTGATAACACTGCGGCCAACTTACTTCTGACAACGATCGGAGGACCGAAGGAG
CTAACCGCTTTTTTGCACAACATGGGGGATCATGTAACTCGCCTTGATCGTTGGGAACCGGAGCTGAATG
AAGCCATACCAAACGACGAGCGTGACACCACGATGCCTGTAGCAATGGCAACAACGTTGCGCAAACTATT
AACTGGCGAACTACTTACTCTAGCTTCCCGGCAACAATTAATAGACTGGATGGAGGCGGATAAAGTTGCA
GGACCACTTCTGCGCTCGGCCCTTCCGGCTGGCTGGTTTATTGCTGATAAATCTGGAGCCGGTGAGCGTG
GGTCTCGCGGTATCATTGCAGCACTGGGGCCAGATGGTAAGCCCTCCCGTATCGTAGTTATCTACACGAC
GGGGAGTCAGGCAACTATGGATGAACGAAATAGACAGATCGCTGAGATAGGTGCCTCACTGATTAAGCAT
TGGTAACTGTCAGACCAAGTTTACTCATATATACTTTAGATTGATTTAAAACTTCATTTTTAATTTAAAA
GGATCTAGGTGAAGATCCTTTTTGATAATCTCATGACCAAAATCCCTTAACGTGAGTTTTCGTTCCACTG
AGCGTCAGACCCCGTAGAAAAGATCAAAGGATCTTCTTGAGATCCTTTTTTTCTGCGCGTAATCTGCTGC
TTGCAAACAAAAAAACCACCGCTACCAGCGGTGGTTTGTTTGCCGGATCAAGAGCTACCAACTCTTTTTC
CGAAGGTAACTGGCTTCAGCAGAGCGCAGATACCAAATACTGTTCTTCTAGTGTAGCCGTAGTTAGGCCA
CCACTTCAAGAACTCTGTAGCACCGCCTACATACCTCGCTCTGCTAATCCTGTTACCAGTGGCTGCTGCC
AGTGGCGATAAGTCGTGTCTTACCGGGTTGGACTCAAGACGATAGTTACCGGATAAGGCGCAGCGGTCGG
GCTGAACGGGGGGTTCGTGCACACAGCCCAGCTTGGAGCGAACGACCTACACCGAACTGAGATACCTACA
GCGTGAGCTATGAGAAAGCGCCACGCTTCCCGAAGGGAGAAAGGCGGACAGGTATCCGGTAAGCGGCAGG
GTCGGAACAGGAGAGCGCACGAGGGAGCTTCCAGGGGGAAACGCCTGGTATCTTTATAGTCCTGTCGGGT
TTCGCCACCTCTGACTTGAGCGTCGATTTTTGTGATGCTCGTCAGGGGGGCGGAGCCTATGGAAAAACGC
CAGCAACGCGGCCTTTTTACGGTTCCTGGCCTTTTGCTGGCCTTTTGCTCACATGTTCTTTCCTGCGTTA
TCCCCTGATTCTGTGGATAACCGTATTACCGCCTTTGAGTGAGCTGATACCGCTCGCCGCAGCCGAACGA
CCGAGCGCAGCGAGTCAGTGAGCGAGGAAGCGGAAGA
